Addgene plasmid #92009: pcDNA3.1+_LN-HA-AGO2-WT
Purpose: Expresses Lambda-N-HA-AGO2 (WT)
Depositing lab: Joshua Mendell. Depositing organization: University of Texas Southwestern Medical Center. Publication: An Argonaute phosphorylation cycle promotes microRNA-mediated silencing. Golden RJ, Chen B, Li T, Braun J, Manjunath H, Chen X, Wu J, Schmid V, Chang TC, Kopp F, Ramirez-Martinez A, Tagliabracci VS, Chen ZJ, Xie Y, Mendell JT. Nature. 2017 Feb 9;542(7640):197-202. doi: 10.1038/nature21025. Epub 2017 Jan 23. PubMed 28114302.
Backbone
  Vector backbone: pcDNA3.1+
  Backbone manufacturer: Invitrogen
  Vector type: Mammalian Expression
Growth in bacteria
  Bacterial resistance: Ampicillin, 100 μg/mL
  Growth temperature: 37°C
  Growth strain: DH5alpha
  Copy number: High Copy
Gene/Insert
  Gene/Insert name: AGO2
  Species: H. sapiens (human)
  Entrez Gene: AGO2 (a.k.a. CASC7, EIF2C2, LESKRES, LINC00980, PPD, Q10)
  Tag / fusion protein: Lambda-N-HA (N terminal on insert)
  Cloning method: Restriction Enzyme; 5′ cloning site Unknown (unknown if destroyed); 3′ cloning site Unknown (unknown if destroyed)
Resource information
  A portion of this plasmid was derived from a plasmid made by: The parental AGO2 sequence used for this construct was amplified from a Thomas Tuschl lab plasmid (Addgene plasmid # 10822).
Terms and licenses: Academic/Nonprofit Terms; Industry Terms: Not Available to Industry
How to cite: pcDNA3.1+_LN-HA-AGO2-WT was a gift from Joshua Mendell (Addgene plasmid # 92009 ; http://n2t.net/addgene:92009 ; RRID:Addgene_92009)
