[The description below was written by a language model from this plasmid's Addgene catalogue record and pLannotate feature annotations shown in this document.]
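Description:
pcDNA3.1+_LN-HA-AGO2-WT is a mammalian expression plasmid of about 8.2 kb, built on the Invitrogen pcDNA3.1+ backbone. It produces wild-type human Argonaute 2 (AGO2, also known as EIF2C2) carrying an N-terminal Lambda-N-HA tag. In E. coli it replicates from a high-copy ColE1/pUC-type origin and is selected through the β-lactamase (AmpR) gene, which confers ampicillin resistance. An f1 origin is also present. For mammalian cells the backbone supplies an SV40 promoter-driven neo cassette with an SV40 polyadenylation signal, which can be used for G418 selection of stable transfectants. Several short annotated fragments (bom, HIV-1 LTR, ble, lacI, lac promoter/operator) look like backbone remnants or partial homology matches rather than functional parts of the design.

The expression unit consists of the CMV immediate-early enhancer and promoter, followed by a T7 promoter, the fusion open reading frame and the bovine growth hormone polyadenylation signal. The reading frame begins with a short fragment of the bacteriophage lambda N antitermination protein. This is followed by a gap of about 60 nt where the HA epitope named in the catalogue presumably sits, although the feature table does not annotate it, and then by the full AGO2 coding sequence. The lambda N peptide binds boxB RNA hairpins, so fusions of this kind are generally used to tether a protein directly to a boxB-containing reporter mRNA, independently of small-RNA guidance. The HA tag allows detection or immunoprecipitation of the fusion protein.

The record states only that the plasmid expresses Lambda-N-HA-AGO2 (WT). It comes from a study of an Argonaute phosphorylation cycle in microRNA-mediated silencing, and the "WT" label suggests it may serve as a reference for mutant versions. The AGO2 sequence was amplified from an earlier deposited AGO2 plasmid, and the cloning sites are not recorded.
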