Features (pLannotate 1.2.2; 21 found; start..end, strand, type, name):
     28..80      -  misc_feature   bom (fragment): basis of mobility region from pBR322
    235..614     +  enhancer       CMV enhancer: human cytomegalovirus immediate early enhancer
    615..818     +  promoter       CMV promoter: human cytomegalovirus (CMV) immediate early promoter
    814..847     +  LTR            5' LTR (truncated) (fragment): truncated 5' long terminal repeat (LTR) from HIV-1
    863..881     +  promoter       T7 promoter: promoter for bacteriophage T7 RNA polymerase
    961..1035    +  CDS            N (fragment): REGN_LAMBD - Experimental evidence at protein level: Swiss-Prot protein existence level 1. Plays a role as a transcriptional antitermination factor that allows the virus to initiate its lytic phase. Activates expression of the delayed viral early genes by modifying host RNA polymerase (RNAP) into a form that is resistant to termination signals. This antitermination function requires the host NusA protein which serves to stabilize the interaction between antitermination protein N and host RNA polymerase. From Escherichia phage lambda (Bacteriophage lambda).
   1099..3675    +  CDS            AGO2 (sequence partly withheld): AGO2_HUMAN - Also known as EIF2C2. Experimental evidence at protein level: Swiss-Prot protein existence level 1. Required for RNA-mediated gene silencing (RNAi) by the RNA- induced silencing complex (RISC). The 'minimal RISC' appears to include AGO2 bound to a short guide RNA such as a microRNA (miRNA) or short interfering RNA (siRNA). These guide RNAs direct RISC to complementary mRNAs that are targets for RISC-mediated gene silencing. The precise mechanism of gene silencing depends on the degree of complementarity between the miRNA or siRNA and its target. Binding of RISC to a perfectly comp
   3755..3979    +  polyA_signal   bGH poly(A) signal: bovine growth hormone polyadenylation signal
   3983..4004    +  promoter       SV40 promoter (fragment): SV40 enhancer and early promoter
   4025..4453    +  rep_origin     f1 ori (sequence partly withheld): f1 bacteriophage origin of replication; arrow indicates direction of (+) strand synthesis
   4467..4796    +  promoter       SV40 promoter: SV40 enhancer and early promoter
   4863..5654    +  CDS            neo: KKA2_KLEPN - Also known as kan, nptII. Experimental evidence at protein level: Swiss-Prot protein existence level 1. Resistance to kanamycin, neomycin, paromomycin, ribostamycin, butirosin and gentamicin B. From Klebsiella pneumoniae.
   5678..5836    +  CDS            ble (fragment): BLE_KLEPN - Experimental evidence at protein level: Swiss-Prot protein existence level 1. Binding protein with a strong affinity to the bleomycin family of antibiotics. Binds to CL990; an antimitotic-antibiotic compound. From Klebsiella pneumoniae.
   5831..5952    +  polyA_signal   SV40 poly(A) signal: SV40 polyadenylation signal
   6025..6041    -  protein_bind   lac operator: The lac repressor binds to the lac operator to inhibit transcription in E. coli. This inhibition can be relieved by adding lactose or isopropyl-β-D-thiogalactopyranoside (IPTG). lac repressor encoded by lacI
   6049..6079    -  promoter       lac promoter: promoter for the E. coli lac operon
   6094..6115    -  protein_bind   CAP binding site: CAP binding activates transcription in the presence of cAMP. E. coli catabolite activator protein
   6128..6220    -  CDS            lacI (fragment): lac repressor; lacI; The lac repressor binds to the lac operator to inhibit transcription in E. coli. This inhibition can be relieved by adding lactose or isopropyl-β-D-thiogalactopyranoside (IPTG).
   6403..6991    -  rep_origin     ori: high-copy-number ColE1/pMB1/pBR322/pUC origin of replication
   7162..8022    -  CDS            AmpR: β-lactamase; bla; confers resistance to ampicillin, carbenicillin, and related antibiotics
   8023..8127    -  promoter       AmpR promoter: bla
>Addgene plasmid #92009 | pcDNA3.1+_LN-HA-AGO2-WT | addgene full sequence | sequence record 180928 | Addgene NGS Result
GACGGATCGGGAGATCTCCCGATCCCCTATGGTGCACTCTCAGTACAATCTGCTCTGATGCCGCATAGTT
AAGCCAGTATCTGCTCCCTGCTTGTGTGTTGGAGGTCGCTGAGTAGTGCGCGAGCAAAATTTAAGCTACA
ACAAGGCAAGGCTTGACCGACAATTGCATGAAGAATCTGCTTAGGGTTAGGCGTTTTGCGCTGCTTCGCG
ATGTACGGGCCAGATATACGCGTTGACATTGATTATTGACTAGTTATTAATAGTAATCAATTACGGGGTC
ATTAGTTCATAGCCCATATATGGAGTTCCGCGTTACATAACTTACGGTAAATGGCCCGCCTGGCTGACCG
CCCAACGACCCCCGCCCATTGACGTCAATAATGACGTATGTTCCCATAGTAACGCCAATAGGGACTTTCC
ATTGACGTCAATGGGTGGAGTATTTACGGTAAACTGCCCACTTGGCAGTACATCAAGTGTATCATATGCC
AAGTACGCCCCCTATTGACGTCAATGACGGTAAATGGCCCGCCTGGCATTATGCCCAGTACATGACCTTA
TGGGACTTTCCTACTTGGCAGTACATCTACGTATTAGTCATCGCTATTACCATGGTGATGCGGTTTTGGC
AGTACATCAATGGGCGTGGATAGCGGTTTGACTCACGGGGATTTCCAAGTCTCCACCCCATTGACGTCAA
TGGGAGTTTGTTTTGGCACCAAAATCAACGGGACTTTCCAAAATGTCGTAACAACTCCGCCCCATTGACG
CAAATGGGCGGTAGGCGTGTACGGTGGGAGGTCTATATAAGCAGAGCTCTCTGGCTAACTAGAGAACCCA
CTGCTTACTGGCTTATCGAAATTAATACGACTCACTATAGGGAGACCCAAGCTGGCTAGCGTTTAAACTT
AAGCTTGGTACCGAGCTCGGATCCACTAGTCCAGTGTGGTGGAATTCACCATGGACGCACAAACACGACG
ACGTGAGCGTCGCGCTGAGAAACAAGCTCAATGGAAAGCTGCAAACCCACCGCTCGAGGCTGCCCAAGCT
TACACCATGGCCTACCCTTATGACGTGCCCGATTACGCTAGCGGCCGCATGTACTCGGGAGCCGGCCCCG
CACTTGCACCTCCTGCGCCGCCGCCCCCCATCCAAGGATATGCCTTCAAGCCTCCACCTAGACCCGACTT
TGGGACCTCCGGGAGAACAATCAAATTACAGGCCAATTTCTTCGAAATGGACATCCCCAAAATTGACATC
TATCATTATGAATTGGATATCAAGCCAGAGAAGTGCCCGAGGAGAGTTAACAGGGAAATCGTGGAACACA
TGGTCCAGCACTTTAAAACACAGATCTTTGGGGATCGGAAGCCCGTGTTTGACGGCAGGAAGAATCTATA
CACAGCCATGCCCCTTCCGATTGGGAGGGACAAGGTGGAGCTGGAGGTCACGCTGCCAGGAGAAGGCAAG
GATCGCATCTTCAAGGTGTCCATCAAGTGGGTGTCCTGCGTGAGCTTGCAGGCGTTACACGATGCACTTT
CAGGGCGGCTGCCCAGCGTCCCTTTTGAGACGATCCAGGCCCTGGACGTGGTCATGAGGCACTTGCCATC
CATGAGGTACACCCCCGTGGGCCGCTCCTTCTTCACCGCGTCCGAAGGCTGCTCTAACCCTCTTGGCGGG
GGCCGAGAAGTGTGGTTTGGCTTCCATCAGTCCGTCCGGCCTTCTCTCTGGAAAATGATGCTGAATATTG
ATGTGTCAGCAACAGCGTTTTACAAGGCACAGCCAGTAATCGAGTTTGTTTGTGAAGTTTTGGATTTTAA
AAGTATTGAAGAACAACAAAAACCTCTGACAGATTCCCAAAGGGTAAAGTTTACCAAAGAAATTAAAGGT
CTAAAGGTGGAGATAACGCACTGTGGGCAGATGAAGAGGAAGTACCGTGTCTGCAATGTGACCCGGCGGC
CCGCCAGTCACCAAACATTCCCGCTGCAGCAGGAGAGCGGGCAGACGGTGGAGTGCACGGTGGCCCAGTA
TTTCAAGGACAGGCACAAGTTGGTTCTGCGCTACCCCCACCTCCCATGTTTACAAGTCGGACAGGAGCAG
AAACACACCTACCTTCCCCTGGAGGTCTGTAACATTGTGGCAGGACAAAGATGTATTAAAAAATTAACGG
ACAATCAGACCTCAACCATGATCAGAGCGACTGCTAGGTCGGCGCCCGATCGGCAAGAAGAGATTAGCAA
ATTGATGCGAAGTGCAAGTTTCAACACAGATCCATACGTCCGTGAATTTGGAATCATGGTCAAAGATGAG
ATGACAGACGTGACTGGGCGGGTGCTGCAGCCGCCCTCCATCCTCTACGGGGGCAGGAATAAAGCTATTG
CGACCCCTGTCCAGGGCGTCTGGGACATGCGGAAC
[405 nt withheld, positions 2416-2820]
AACAACATCCTGCTGCCCCAGGGCAGGCCGCCGGTGTTCCAGCAGCCCGTCATCTTTCTGGGAGCAGACG
TCACTCACCCCCCCGCCGGGGATGGGAAGAAGCCCTCCATTGCCGCCGTGGTGGGCAGCATGGACGCCCA
CCCCAATCGCTACTGCGCCACCGTGCGCGTGCAGCAGCACCGGCAGGAGATCATACAAGACCTGGCCGCC
ATGGTCCGCGAGCTCCTCATCCAGTTCTACAAGTCCACGCGCTTCAAGCCCACCCGCATCATCTTCTACC
GCGACGGTGTCTCTGAAGGCCAGTTCCAGCAGGTTCTCCACCACGAGTTGCTGGCCATCCGTGAGGCCTG
TATCAAGCTAGAAAAAGACTACCAGCCCGGGATCACCTTCATCGTGGTGCAGAAGAGGCACCACACCCGG
CTCTTCTGCACTGACAAGAACGAGCGGGTTGGGAAAAGTGGAAACATTCCAGCAGGCACGACTGTGGACA
CGAAAATCACCCACCCCACCGAGTTCGACTTCTACCTGTGTAGTCACGCTGGCATCCAGGGGACAAGCAG
GCCTTCGCACTATCACGTCCTCTGGGACGACAATCGTTTCTCCTCTGATGAGCTGCAGATCCTAACCTAC
CAGCTGTGTCACACCTACGTGCGCTGCACACGCTCCGTGTCCATCCCAGCGCCAGCATACTACGCTCACC
TGGTGGCCTTCCGGGCCAGGTACCACCTGGTGGATAAGGAACATGACAGTGCTGAAGGAAGCCATACCTC
TGGGCAGAGTAACGGGCGAGACCACCAAGCACTGGCCAAGGCGGTCCAGGTTCACCAAGACACTCTGCGC
ACCATGTACTTTGCTTGAGAATTCTGCAGATATCCAGCACAGTGGCGGCCGCTCGAGTCTAGAGGGCCCG
TTTAAACCCGCTGATCAGCCTCGACTGTGCCTTCTAGTTGCCAGCCATCTGTTGTTTGCCCCTCCCCCGT
GCCTTCCTTGACCCTGGAAGGTGCCACTCCCACTGTCCTTTCCTAATAAAATGAGGAAATTGCATCGCAT
TGTCTGAGTAGGTGTCATTCTATTCTGGGGGGTGGGGTGGGGCAGGACAGCAAGGGGGAGGATTGGGAAG
ACAATAGCAGGCATGCTGGGGATGCGGTGGGCTCTATGGCTTCTGAGGCGGAAAGAACCAGCTGGGGCTC
TAGGGGGTATCCCC
[124 nt withheld, positions 4025-4148]
C
[91 nt withheld, positions 4150-4240]
A
[49 nt withheld, positions 4242-4290]
CCTTTGACGTTGGAGTCCACGTTCTTT
[37 nt withheld, positions 4318-4354]
ACCCTATCTCGGTCTATTCTTTTGATTTATAAGGGATTTTGCCGATTTCGGCCTATTGGTTAAAAAATGA
GCTGATTTAACAAAAATTTAACGCGAATTAATTCTGTGGAATGTGTGTCAGTTAGGGTGTGGAAAGTCCC
CAGGCTCCCCAGCAGGCAGAAGTATGCAAAGCATGCATCTCAATTAGTCAGCAACCAGGTGTGGAAAGTC
CCCAGGCTCCCCAGCAGGCAGAAGTATGCAAAGCATGCATCTCAATTAGTCAGCAACCATAGTCCCGCCC
CTAACTCCGCCCATCCCGCCCCTAACTCCGCCCAGTTCCGCCCATTCTCCGCCCCATGGCTGACTAATTT
TTTTTATTTATGCAGAGGCCGAGGCCGCCTCTGCCTCTGAGCTATTCCAGAAGTAGTGAGGAGGCTTTTT
TGGAGGCCTAGGCTTTTGCAAAAAGCTCCCGGGAGCTTGTATATCCATTTTCGGATCTGATCAAGAGACA
GGATGAGGATCGTTTCGCATGATTGAACAAGATGGATTGCACGCAGGTTCTCCGGCCGCTTGGGTGGAGA
GGCTATTCGGCTATGACTGGGCACAACAGACAATCGGCTGCTCTGATGCCGCCGTGTTCCGGCTGTCAGC
GCAGGGGCGCCCGGTTCTTTTTGTCAAGACCGACCTGTCCGGTGCCCTGAATGAACTGCAGGACGAGGCA
GCGCGGCTATCGTGGCTGGCCACGACGGGCGTTCCTTGCGCAGCTGTGCTCGACGTTGTCACTGAAGCGG
GAAGGGACTGGCTGCTATTGGGCGAAGTGCCGGGGCAGGATCTCCTGTCATCTCACCTTGCTCCTGCCGA
GAAAGTATCCATCATGGCTGATGCAATGCGGCGGCTGCATACGCTTGATCCGGCTACCTGCCCATTCGAC
CACCAAGCGAAACATCGCATCGAGCGAGCACGTACTCGGATGGAAGCCGGTCTTGTCGATCAGGATGATC
TGGACGAAGAGCATCAGGGGCTCGCGCCAGCCGAACTGTTCGCCAGGCTCAAGGCGCGCATGCCCGACGG
CGAGGATCTCGTCGTGACCCATGGCGATGCCTGCTTGCCGAATATCATGGTGGAAAATGGCCGCTTTTCT
GGATTCATCGACTGTGGCCGGCTGGGTGTGGCGGACCGCTATCAGGACATAGCGTTGGCTACCCGTGATA
TTGCTGAAGAGCTTGGCGGCGAATGGGCTGACCGCTTCCTCGTGCTTTACGGTATCGCCGCTCCCGATTC
GCAGCGCATCGCCTTCTATCGCCTTCTTGACGAGTTCTTCTGAGCGGGACTCTGGGGTTCGAAATGACCG
ACCAAGCGACGCCCAACCTGCCATCACGAGATTTCGATTCCACCGCCGCCTTCTATGAAAGGTTGGGCTT
CGGAATCGTTTTCCGGGACGCCGGCTGGATGATCCTCCAGCGCGGGGATCTCATGCTGGAGTTCTTCGCC
CACCCCAACTTGTTTATTGCAGCTTATAATGGTTACAAATAAAGCAATAGCATCACAAATTTCACAAATA
AAGCATTTTTTTCACTGCATTCTAGTTGTGGTTTGTCCAAACTCATCAATGTATCTTATCATGTCTGTAT
ACCGTCGACCTCTAGCTAGAGCTTGGCGTAATCATGGTCATAGCTGTTTCCTGTGTGAAATTGTTATCCG
CTCACAATTCCACACAACATACGAGCCGGAAGCATAAAGTGTAAAGCCTGGGGTGCCTAATGAGTGAGCT
AACTCACATTAATTGCGTTGCGCTCACTGCCCGCTTTCCAGTCGGGAAACCTGTCGTGCCAGCTGCATTA
ATGAATCGGCCAACGCGCGGGGAGAGGCGGTTTGCGTATTGGGCGCTCTTCCGCTTCCTCGCTCACTGAC
TCGCTGCGCTCGGTCGTTCGGCTGCGGCGAGCGGTATCAGCTCACTCAAAGGCGGTAATACGGTTATCCA
CAGAATCAGGGGATAACGCAGGAAAGAACATGTGAGCAAAAGGCCAGCAAAAGGCCAGGAACCGTAAAAA
GGCCGCGTTGCTGGCGTTTTTCCATAGGCTCCGCCCCCCTGACGAGCATCACAAAAATCGACGCTCAAGT
CAGAGGTGGCGAAACCCGACAGGACTATAAAGATACCAGGCGTTTCCCCCTGGAAGCTCCCTCGTGCGCT
CTCCTGTTCCGACCCTGCCGCTTACCGGATACCTGTCCGCCTTTCTCCCTTCGGGAAGCGTGGCGCTTTC
TCATAGCTCACGCTGTAGGTATCTCAGTTCGGTGTAGGTCGTTCGCTCCAAGCTGGGCTGTGTGCACGAA
CCCCCCGTTCAGCCCGACCGCTGCGCCTTATCCGGTAACTATCGTCTTGAGTCCAACCCGGTAAGACACG
ACTTATCGCCACTGGCAGCAGCCACTGGTAACAGGATTAGCAGAGCGAGGTATGTAGGCGGTGCTACAGA
GTTCTTGAAGTGGTGGCCTAACTACGGCTACACTAGAAGAACAGTATTTGGTATCTGCGCTCTGCTGAAG
CCAGTTACCTTCGGAAAAAGAGTTGGTAGCTCTTGATCCGGCAAACAAACCACCGCTGGTAGCGGTGGTT
TTTTTGTTTGCAAGCAGCAGATTACGCGCAGAAAAAAAGGATCTCAAGAAGATCCTTTGATCTTTTCTAC
GGGGTCTGACGCTCAGTGGAACGAAAACTCACGTTAAGGGATTTTGGTCATGAGATTATCAAAAAGGATC
TTCACCTAGATCCTTTTAAATTAAAAATGAAGTTTTAAATCAATCTAAAGTATATATGAGTAAACTTGGT
CTGACAGTTACCAATGCTTAATCAGTGAGGCACCTATCTCAGCGATCTGTCTATTTCGTTCATCCATAGT
TGCCTGACTCCCCGTCGTGTAGATAACTACGATACGGGAGGGCTTACCATCTGGCCCCAGTGCTGCAATG
ATACCGCGAGACCCACGCTCACCGGCTCCAGATTTATCAGCAATAAACCAGCCAGCCGGAAGGGCCGAGC
GCAGAAGTGGTCCTGCAACTTTATCCGCCTCCATCCAGTCTATTAATTGTTGCCGGGAAGCTAGAGTAAG
TAGTTCGCCAGTTAATAGTTTGCGCAACGTTGTTGCCATTGCTACAGGCATCGTGGTGTCACGCTCGTCG
TTTGGTATGGCTTCATTCAGCTCCGGTTCCCAACGATCAAGGCGAGTTACATGATCCCCCATGTTGTGCA
AAAAAGCGGTTAGCTCCTTCGGTCCTCCGATCGTTGTCAGAAGTAAGTTGGCCGCAGTGTTATCACTCAT
GGTTATGGCAGCACTGCATAATTCTCTTACTGTCATGCCATCCGTAAGATGCTTTTCTGTGACTGGTGAG
TACTCAACCAAGTCATTCTGAGAATAGTGTATGCGGCGACCGAGTTGCTCTTGCCCGGCGTCAATACGGG
ATAATACCGCGCCACATAGCAGAACTTTAAAAGTGCTCATCATTGGAAAACGTTCTTCGGGGCGAAAACT
CTCAAGGATCTTACCGCTGTTGAGATCCAGTTCGATGTAACCCACTCGTGCACCCAACTGATCTTCAGCA
TCTTTTACTTTCACCAGCGTTTCTGGGTGAGCAAAAACAGGAAGGCAAAATGCCGCAAAAAAGGGAATAA
GGGCGACACGGAAATGTTGAATACTCATACTCTTCCTTTTTCAATATTATTGAAGCATTTATCAGGGTTA
TTGTCTCATGAGCGGATACATATTTGAATGTATTTAGAAAAATAAACAAATAGGGGTTCCGCGCACATTT
CCCCGAAAAGTGCCACCTGACGTC
